>Addgene plasmid #134322 | rox Neo* rox | addgene full sequence | sequence record 316179 | Addgene NGS Result
GGGTAGGGGAGGCGCTTTTCCCAAGGCAGTCTGGAGCATGCGCTTTAGCAGCCCCGCTGGGCACTTGGCG
CTACACAAGTGGCCTCTGGCCTCGCACACATTCCACATCCACCGGTAGGCGCCAACCGGCTCCGTTCTTT
GGTGGCCCCTTCGCGCCACCTTCTACTCCTCCCCTAGTCAGGAAGTTCCCCCCCGCCCCGCAGCTCGCGT
CGTGCAGGACGTGACAAATGGAAGTAGCACGTCTCACTAGTCTCGTGCAGATGGACAGCACCGCTGAGCA
ATGGAAGCGGGTAGGCCTTTGGGGCAGCGGCCAATAGCAGCTTTGCTCCTTCGCTTTCTGGGCTCAGAGG
CTGGGAAGGGGTGGGTCCGGGGGCGGGCTCAGGGGCGGGCTCAGGGGCGGGGCGGGCGCCCGAAGGTCCT
CCGGAGGCCCGGCATTCTGCACGCTTCAAAAGCGCACGTCTGCCGCGCTGTTCTCCTCTTCCTCATCTCC
GGGCCTTTCGACCTGCAGCCTGTTGACAATTAATCATCGGCATAGTATATCGGCATAGTATAATACGACA
AGGTGAGGAACTAAACCATGGGATCGGCCATTGAACAAGATGGATTGCACGCAGGTTCTCCGGCCGCTTG
GGTGGAGAGGCTATTCGGCTATGACTGGGCACAACAGACAATCGGCTGCTCTGATGCCGCCGTGTTCCGG
CTGTCAGCGCAGGGGCGCCCGGTTCTTTTTGTCAAGACCGACCTGTCCGGTGCCCTGAATGAACTGCAGG
ACGAGGCAGCGCGGCTATCGTGGCTGGCCACGACGGGCGTTCCTTGCGCAGCTGTGCTCGACGTTGTCAC
TGAAGCGGGAAGGGACTGGCTGCTATTGGGCGAAGTGCCGGGGCAGGATCTCCTGTCATCTCACCTTGCT
CCTGCCGAGAAAGTATCCATCATGGCTGATGCAATGCGGCGGCTGCATACGCTTGATCCGGCTACCTGCC
CATTCGACCACCAAGCGAAACATCGCATCGAGCGAGCACGTACTCGGATGGAAGCCGGTCTTGTCGATCA
GGATGATCTGGACGAAGAGCATCAGGGGCTCGCGCCAGCCGAACTGTTCGCCAGGCTCAAGGCGCGCATG
CCCGACGGCGATGATCTCGTCGTGACCCATGGCGATGCCTGCTTGCCGAATATCATGGTGGAAAATGGCC
GCTTTTCTGGATTCATCGACTGTGGCCGGCTGGGTGTGGCGGACCGCTATCAGGACATAGCGTTGGCTAC
CCGTGATATTGCTGAAGAGCTTGGCGGCGAATGGGCTGACCGCTTCCTCGTGCTTTACGGTATCGCCGCT
CCCGATTCGCAGCGCATCGCCTTCTATCGCCTTCTTGACGAGTTCTTCTGAGGGGATCAATTCTCTAGAG
CTCGCTGATCAGCCTCGACTGTGCCTTCTAGTTGCCAGCCATCTGTTGTTTGCCCCTCCCCCGTGCCTTC
CTTGACCCTGGAAGGTGCCACTCCCACTGTCCTTTCCTAATAAAATGAGGAAATTGCATCGCATTGTCTG
AGTAGGTGTCATTCTATTCTGGGGGGTGGGGTGGGGCAGGACAGCAAGGGGGAGGATTGGGAAGACAATA
GCAGGCATGCTGGGGATGCGGTGGGCTCTATGGCTTCTGAGGCGGAAAGAACCAGCTGGGGCTCGACTAG
AGCTTGCGGAACCCTTCGAATAACTTTAAATAATGCCAATTATTTAAAGTTAATCAGTCAGGTACATAAT
GGATCCACTAGTTCTAGAGCGGCCGCCACCGCGGTGGAGCTCCAGCTTTTGTTCCCTTTAGTGAGGGTTA
ATTTCGAGCTTGGCGTAATCATGGTCATAGCTGTTTCCTGTGTGAAATTGTTATCCGCTCACAATTCCAC
ACAACATACGAGCCGGAAGCATAAAGTGTAAAGCCTGGGGTGCCTAATGAGTGAGCTAACTCACATTAAT
TGCGTTGCGCTCACTGCCCGCTTTCCAGTCGGGAAACCTGTCGTGCCAGCTGCATTAATGAATCGGCCAA
CGCGCGGGGAGAGGCGGTTTGCGTATTGGGCGCTCTTCCGCTTCCTCGCTCACTGACTCGCTGCGCTCGG
TCGTTCGGCTGCGGCGAGCGGTATCAGCTCACTCAAAGGCGGTAATACGGTTATCCACAGAATCAGGGGA
TAACGCAGGAAAGAACATGTGAGCAAAAGGCCAGCAAAAGGCCAGGAACCGTAAAAAGGCCGCGTTGCTG
GCGTTTTTCCATAGGCTCCGCCCCCCTGACGAGCATCACAAAAATCGACGCTCAAGTCAGAGGTGGCGAA
ACCCGACAGGACTATAAAGATACCAGGCGTTTCCCCCTGGAAGCTCCCTCGTGCGCTCTCCTGTTCCGAC
CCTGCCGCTTACCGGATACCTGTCCGCCTTTCTCCCTTCGGGAAGCGTGGCGCTTTCTCATAGCTCACGC
TGTAGGTATCTCAGTTCGGTGTAGGTCGTTCGCTCCAAGCTGGGCTGTGTGCACGAACCCCCCGTTCAGC
CCGACCGCTGCGCCTTATCCGGTAACTATCGTCTTGAGTCCAACCCGGTAAGACACGACTTATCGCCACT
GGCAGCAGCCACTGGTAACAGGATTAGCAGAGCGAGGTATGTAGGCGGTGCTACAGAGTTCTTGAAGTGG
TGGCCTAACTACGGCTACACTAGAAGAACAGTATTTGGTATCTGCGCTCTGCTGAAGCCAGTTACCTTCG
GAAAAAGAGTTGGTAGCTCTTGATCCGGCAAACAAACCACCGCTGGTAGCGGTGGTTTTTTTGTTTGCAA
GCAGCAGATTACGCGCAGAAAAAAAGGATCTCAAGAAGATCCTTTGATCTTTTCTACGGGGTCTGACGCT
CAGTGGAACGAAAACTCACGTTAAGGGATTTTGGTCATGAGATTATCAAAAAGGATCTTCACCTAGATCC
TTTTAAATTAAAAATGAAGTTTTAAATCAATCTAAAGTATATATGAGTAAACTTGGTCTGACAGTTACCA
ATGCTTAATCAGTGAGGCACCTATCTCAGCGATCTGTCTATTTCGTTCATCCATAGTTGCCTGACTCCCC
GTCGTGTAGATAACTACGATACGGGAGGGCTTACCATCTGGCCCCAGTGCTGCAATGATACCGCGAGACC
CACGCTCACCGGCTCCAGATTTATCAGCAATAAACCAGCCAGCCGGAAGGGCCGAGCGCAGAAGTGGTCC
TGCAACTTTATCCGCCTCCATCCAGTCTATTAATTGTTGCCGGGAAGCTAGAGTAAGTAGTTCGCCAGTT
AATAGTTTGCGCAACGTTGTTGCCATTGCTACAGGCATCGTGGTGTCACGCTCGTCGTTTGGTATGGCTT
CATTCAGCTCCGGTTCCCAACGATCAAGGCGAGTTACATGATCCCCCATGTTGTGCAAAAAAGCGGTTAG
CTCCTTCGGTCCTCCGATCGTTGTCAGAAGTAAGTTGGCCGCAGTGTTATCACTCATGGTTATGGCAGCA
CTGCATAATTCTCTTACTGTCATGCCATCCGTAAGATGCTTTTCTGTGACTGGTGAGTACTCAACCAAGT
CATTCTGAGAATAGTGTATGCGGCGACCGAGTTGCTCTTGCCCGGCGTCAATACGGGATAATACCGCGCC
ACATAGCAGAACTTTAAAAGTGCTCATCATTGGAAAACGTTCTTCGGGGCGAAAACTCTCAAGGATCTTA
CCGCTGTTGAGATCCAGTTCGATGTAACCCACTCGTGCACCCAACTGATCTTCAGCATCTTTTACTTTCA
CCAGCGTTTCTGGGTGAGCAAAAACAGGAAGGCAAAATGCCGCAAAAAAGGGAATAAGGGCGACACGGAA
ATGTTGAATACTCATACTCTTCCTTTTTCAATATTATTGAAGCATTTATCAGGGTTATTGTCTCATGAGC
GGATACATATTTGAATGTATTTAGAAAAATAAACAAATAGGGGTTCCGCGCACATTTCCCCGAAAAGTGC
CACCTAAATTGTAAGCGTTAATATTTTGTTAAAATTCGCGTTAAATTTTTGTTAAATCAGCTCATTTTTT
AACCAATAGGCCGAAATCGGCAAAATCCCTTATAAATCAAAAGAATAGACCGAGATAGGGT
[37 nt withheld, positions 4122-4158]
AAAGAACGTGGACTCCAACGTCAAAGG
[49 nt withheld, positions 4186-4234]
T
[91 nt withheld, positions 4236-4326]
G
[124 nt withheld, positions 4328-4451]
CCCATTCGCCATTCAGGCTGCGCAACTGTTGGGAAGGGCGATCGGTGCGGGCCTCTTCGCTATTACGCCA
GCTGGCGAAAGGGGGATGTGCTGCAAGGCGATTAAGTTGGGTAACGCCAGGGTTTTCCCAGTCACGACGT
TGTAAAACGACGGCCAGTGAATTGTAATACGACTCACTATAGGGCGAATTGGGTACCGGGCCCCCCCTCG
AGGTCGACGGTATCGATAAGCTTGATATCGAATTCCTAACTTTAAATAATGCCAATTATTTAAAGTTAAG
GTCTGAAGAGGAGTTTACGTCCAGCCAAGCTAGCTTGGCTGCAGGTCGTCGAAATTCTACC
Features (pLannotate 1.2.2; 18 found; start..end, strand, type, name):
      1..500     +  promoter       PGK promoter: mouse phosphoglycerate kinase 1 promoter
    512..559     +  promoter       EM7 promoter: synthetic bacterial promoter&nbsp
    578..1381    +  CDS            NeoR/KanR: aminoglycoside phosphotransferase from Tn5; aph(3')-II (or nptII); confers resistance to neomycin, kanamycin, and G418 (Geneticin®)
   1419..1643    +  polyA_signal   bGH poly(A) signal: bovine growth hormone polyadenylation signal
   1647..1668    +  promoter       SV40 promoter (fragment): SV40 enhancer and early promoter
   1751..1792    -  misc_feature   MCS (fragment): pBluescript multiple cloning site
   1805..1823    -  promoter       T3 promoter: promoter for bacteriophage T3 RNA polymerase
   1868..1884    -  protein_bind   lac operator: The lac repressor binds to the lac operator to inhibit transcription in E. coli. This inhibition can be relieved by adding lactose or isopropyl-β-D-thiogalactopyranoside (IPTG). lac repressor encoded by lacI
   1892..1922    -  promoter       lac promoter: promoter for the E. coli lac operon
   1937..1958    -  protein_bind   CAP binding site: CAP binding activates transcription in the presence of cAMP. E. coli catabolite activator protein
   1971..2063    -  CDS            lacI (fragment): lac repressor; lacI; The lac repressor binds to the lac operator to inhibit transcription in E. coli. This inhibition can be relieved by adding lactose or isopropyl-β-D-thiogalactopyranoside (IPTG).
   2246..2834    -  rep_origin     ori: high-copy-number ColE1/pMB1/pBR322/pUC origin of replication
   3005..3865    -  CDS            AmpR: β-lactamase; bla; confers resistance to ampicillin, carbenicillin, and related antibiotics
   3866..3970    -  promoter       AmpR promoter: bla
   4023..4451    -  rep_origin     f1 ori (sequence partly withheld): f1 bacteriophage origin of replication; arrow indicates direction of (+) strand synthesis
   4456..4613    -  CDS            lacZα (fragment): LacZα fragment of β-galactosidase; lacZ fragment
   4616..4634    +  promoter       T7 promoter: promoter for bacteriophage T7 RNA polymerase
   4643..4698    -  misc_feature   MCS (fragment): pBluescript multiple cloning site
