[The description below was written by a language model from this plasmid's Addgene catalogue record and pLannotate feature annotations shown in this document.]
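Description:
rox Neo* rox is a pBluescript-based cloning plasmid that carries a Dre-excisable positive selection cassette for building mouse gene-targeting vectors. The backbone supplies a high-copy ColE1/pUC origin, an ampicillin resistance gene with its own promoter, an f1 phage origin, and remnants of the lac/lacZα region. The pBluescript multiple cloning site survives as fragments with T7 and T3 promoters on either side of the insert. The plasmid is propagated in E. coli under ampicillin selection.

The payload is a dual-promoter neomycin phosphotransferase unit. The mouse Pgk1 promoter is followed directly by the synthetic bacterial EM7 promoter, then the Tn5-derived Neo coding sequence and a bovine growth hormone polyadenylation signal. Because of this arrangement, one gene confers G418 resistance in mammalian cells and kanamycin resistance in bacteria, which is convenient for recombineering-style vector construction. According to the catalogue entry, the cassette is flanked by rox sites, which replaced the FRT sites of the parental plasmid pFNF (itself derived from PL451). Dre recombinase can therefore remove the marker after targeting, independently of the Cre/lox and Flp/FRT systems. The automated feature table does not annotate the rox sites, and it also calls a very short SV40 promoter fragment downstream of the poly(A) signal.

The asterisk marks a glutamate-to-aspartate substitution at residue 185 (residue 182 in the original numbering) that reduces enzyme activity. The depositor suggests that cells may need higher expression of the mutant protein to survive a given G418 dose, which could affect targeting efficiency in mouse embryonic stem cells.
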