Addgene plasmid #134322: rox Neo* rox
Purpose: rox-flanked pPgk-pEM7-Neo*-bpA positive selection cassette
Depositing lab: Mario Capecchi. Depositing organization: University of Utah.
Backbone
  Vector backbone: pBluescript
  Backbone manufacturer: Stratagene
  Vector type: Mammalian Expression, Bacterial Expression, Mouse Targeting ; Dre/rox
  Selectable markers: Neomycin (select with G418)
Growth in bacteria
  Bacterial resistance: Ampicillin, 100 μg/mL
  Growth temperature: 30°C
  Growth strain: DH10B
  Copy number: High Copy
Gene/Insert
  Gene/Insert name: Neo*
  Species: Synthetic
Resource information
  A portion of this plasmid was derived from a plasmid made by: The parental plasmid pFNF is derived from plasmid PL451 from Neal Copeland.
Terms and licenses: Academic/Nonprofit Terms; Industry Terms: Not Available to Industry
Depositor comments: The FRT sites in plasmid pFNF #22687 were replaced by rox sites. The Neo* coding sequence has an E to D mutation at residue 185 corresponding to the original residue 182 (see Yenofsky et al., 1990, https://doi.org/10.1073/pnas.87.9.3435) Its reduced activity could mean that the cell would have to have higher level of the mutant protein expressed in order to achieve drug resistance at the same G418 dose. This could be relevant to mouse embryonic stem cell gene targeting efficiency (also see Hanson and Sedivy, 1995, https://doi.org/10.1128/mcb.15.1.45)
How to cite: rox Neo* rox was a gift from Mario Capecchi (Addgene plasmid # 134322 ; http://n2t.net/addgene:134322 ; RRID:Addgene_134322)
